Addgene plasmid #87578: pBW700_pCAG-pDest-U1-UX
Purpose: (Empty Backbone) pCAG destination vector (U1-UX)
Depositing lab: Wilson Wong. Depositing organization: Boston University Main Campus. Publication: Large-scale design of robust genetic circuits with multiple inputs and outputs for mammalian cells. Weinberg BH, Pham NT, Caraballo LD, Lozanoski T, Engel A, Bhatia S, Wong WW. Nat Biotechnol. 2017 Mar 27. doi: 10.1038/nbt.3805. PubMed 28346402.
Backbone
  Vector backbone: pCAGGS
  Vector type: Mammalian Expression, Synthetic Biology
Growth in bacteria
  Bacterial resistance: Ampicillin, 100 μg/mL
  Growth temperature: 37°C
  Growth strain: NEB Stable
  Copy number: High Copy
Terms and licenses: Academic/Nonprofit Terms; Industry Terms: Not Available to Industry
How to cite: pBW700_pCAG-pDest-U1-UX was a gift from Wilson Wong (Addgene plasmid # 87578 ; http://n2t.net/addgene:87578 ; RRID:Addgene_87578)
