[The description below was written by a language model from this plasmid's Addgene catalogue record and pLannotate feature annotations shown in this document.]
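Description:
pBW700_pCAG-pDest-U1-UX is an empty mammalian expression backbone derived from pCAGGS, catalogued as a destination vector for synthetic biology work. It is a 4,899 bp plasmid maintained in E. coli at high copy through a ColE1/pUC-type origin and selected with ampicillin via the β-lactamase gene and its native promoter.

The expression unit is the composite CAG promoter, annotated here as its three parts: the human cytomegalovirus immediate early enhancer, the chicken β-actin promoter, and a chimeric chicken β-actin/rabbit β-globin intron. Together these drive strong constitutive transcription in a wide range of mammalian cells. Downstream lies a gap of roughly 190 bp with no annotated features, followed by a short β-globin coding fragment (a remnant of the rabbit β-globin 3′ region, although the annotation tool matched it to an orangutan homologue) and the rabbit β-globin polyadenylation signal. The unannotated gap is presumably where inserts are received. The "U1-UX" in the name suggests defined flanking junction sequences for assembling parts, but the record neither annotates these sites nor states the cloning method, and no Gateway att sites or counter-selection cassette appear in the feature table.

The remainder is typical pCAGGS carry-over: a lac promoter/operator with CAP binding site, small lacI fragments, an SV40 promoter fragment, an SV40 origin that can support episomal replication in cells expressing large T antigen, and an SV40 poly(A) signal. There is no mammalian selection marker, so the vector suits transient transfection. It was deposited with a study on large-scale design of multi-input, multi-output genetic circuits in mammalian cells, where it would serve as the recipient for placing circuit components under CAG control.
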