Features (pLannotate 1.2.2; 16 found; start..end, strand, type, name):
      1..861     -  CDS            AmpR: β-lactamase; bla; confers resistance to ampicillin, carbenicillin, and related antibiotics
    862..966     -  promoter       AmpR promoter: bla
    997..1376    +  enhancer       CMV enhancer: human cytomegalovirus immediate early enhancer
   1378..1653    +  promoter       chicken β-actin promoter: No description available
   1654..2669    +  intron         chimeric intron: chimera between introns from chicken β-actin and rabbit β-globin
   2857..2928    +  CDS            HBB (fragment): HBB_PONPY - Experimental evidence at transcript level: Swiss-Prot protein existence level 2. Involved in oxygen transport from the lung to the various peripheral tissues. From Pongo pygmaeus (Bornean orangutan).
   2999..3054    +  polyA_signal   β-globin poly(A) signal: rabbit β-globin polyadenylation signal (Gil and Proudfoot, 1987)
   3439..3455    -  protein_bind   lac operator: The lac repressor binds to the lac operator to inhibit transcription in E. coli. This inhibition can be relieved by adding lactose or isopropyl-β-D-thiogalactopyranoside (IPTG). lac repressor encoded by lacI
   3463..3493    -  promoter       lac promoter: promoter for the E. coli lac operon
   3508..3529    -  protein_bind   CAP binding site: CAP binding activates transcription in the presence of cAMP. E. coli catabolite activator protein
   3542..3581    -  CDS            lacI (fragment): lac repressor; lacI; The lac repressor binds to the lac operator to inhibit transcription in E. coli. This inhibition can be relieved by adding lactose or isopropyl-β-D-thiogalactopyranoside (IPTG).
   3588..3610    +  promoter       SV40 promoter (fragment): SV40 enhancer and early promoter
   3614..3748    +  rep_origin     SV40 ori: SV40 origin of replication
   3768..3902    +  polyA_signal   SV40 poly(A) signal: SV40 polyadenylation signal
   3904..3958    -  CDS            lacI (fragment): lac repressor; lacI; The lac repressor binds to the lac operator to inhibit transcription in E. coli. This inhibition can be relieved by adding lactose or isopropyl-β-D-thiogalactopyranoside (IPTG).
   4141..4729    -  rep_origin     ori: high-copy-number ColE1/pMB1/pBR322/pUC origin of replication
>Addgene plasmid #87578 | pBW700_pCAG-pDest-U1-UX | depositor full sequence | sequence record 173410 | pBW700_pCAG-pDest-U1-UX sequence 4899 bps
TTACCAATGCTTAATCAGTGAGGCACCTATCTCAGCGATCTGTCTATTTCGTTCATCCATAGTTGCCTGA
CTCCCCGTCGTGTAGATAACTACGATACGGGAGGGCTTACCATCTGGCCCCAGTGCTGCAATGATACCGC
GAGACCCACGCTCACCGGCTCCAGATTTATCAGCAATAAACCAGCCAGCCGGAAGGGCCGAGCGCAGAAG
TGGTCCTGCAACTTTATCCGCCTCCATCCAGTCTATTAATTGTTGCCGGGAAGCTAGAGTAAGTAGTTCG
CCAGTTAATAGTTTGCGCAACGTTGTTGCCATTGCTACAGGCATCGTGGTGTCACGCTCGTCGTTTGGTA
TGGCTTCATTCAGCTCCGGTTCCCAACGATCAAGGCGAGTTACATGATCCCCCATGTTGTGCAAAAAAGC
GGTTAGCTCCTTCGGTCCTCCGATCGTTGTCAGAAGTAAGTTGGCCGCAGTGTTATCACTCATGGTTATG
GCAGCACTGCATAATTCTCTTACTGTCATGCCATCCGTAAGATGCTTTTCTGTGACTGGTGAGTACTCAA
CCAAGTCATTCTGAGAATAGTGTATGCGGCGACCGAGTTGCTCTTGCCCGGCGTCAATACGGGATAATAC
CGCGCCACATAGCAGAACTTTAAAAGTGCTCATCATTGGAAAACGTTCTTCGGGGCGAAAACTCTCAAGG
ATCTTACCGCTGTTGAGATCCAGTTCGATGTAACCCACTCGTGCACCCAACTGATCTTCAGCATCTTTTA
CTTTCACCAGCGTTTCTGGGTGAGCAAAAACAGGAAGGCAAAATGCCGCAAAAAAGGGAATAAGGGCGAC
ACGGAAATGTTGAATACTCATACTCTTCCTTTTTCAATATTATTGAAGCATTTATCAGGGTTATTGTCTC
ATGAGCGGATACATATTTGAATGTATTTAGAAAAATAAACAAATAGGGGTTCCGCGCACATTTCCCCGAA
AAGTGCCACCTGGGTCGACATTGATTATTGACTAGTTATTAATAGTAATCAATTACGGGGTCATTAGTTC
ATAGCCCATATATGGAGTTCCGCGTTACATAACTTACGGTAAATGGCCCGCCTGGCTGACCGCCCAACGA
CCCCCGCCCATTGACGTCAATAATGACGTATGTTCCCATAGTAACGCCAATAGGGACTTTCCATTGACGT
CAATGGGTGGAGTATTTACGGTAAACTGCCCACTTGGCAGTACATCAAGTGTATCATATGCCAAGTACGC
CCCCTATTGACGTCAATGACGGTAAATGGCCCGCCTGGCATTATGCCCAGTACATGACCTTATGGGACTT
TCCTACTTGGCAGTACATCTACGTATTAGTCATCGCTATTACCATGGTCGAGGTGAGCCCCACGTTCTGC
TTCACTCTCCCCATCTCCCCCCCCTCCCCACCCCCAATTTTGTATTTATTTATTTTTTAATTATTTTGTG
CAGCGATGGGGGCGGGGGGGGGGGGGGCGCGCGCCAGGCGGGGCGGGGCGGGGCGAGGGGCGGGGCGGGG
CGAGGCGGAAAGGTGCGGCGGCAGCCAATCAGAGCGGCGCGCTCCGAAAGTTTCCTTTTATGGCGAGGCG
GCGGCGGCGGCGGCCCTATAAAAAGCGAAGCGCGCGGCGGGCGGGAGTCGCTGCGTTGCCTTCGCCCCGT
GCCCCGCTCCGCGCCGCCTCGCGCCGCCCGCCCCGGCTCTGACTGACCGCGTTACTCCCACAGGTGAGCG
GGCGGGACGGCCCTTCTCCTCCGGGCTGTAATTAGCGCTTGGTTTAATGACGGCTCGTTTCTTTTCTGTG
GCTGCGTGAAAGCCTTAAAGGGCTCCGGGAGGGCCCTTTGTGCGGGGGGGAGCGGCTCGGGGGGTGCGTG
CGTGTGTGTGTGCGTGGGGAGCGCCGCGTGCGGCTCCGCGCTGCCCGGCGGCTGTGAGCGCTGCGGGCGC
GGCGCGGGGCTTTGTGCGCTCCGCAGTGTGCGCGAGGGGAGCGCGGCCGGGGGCGGTGCCCCGCGGTGCG
GGGGGGGCTGCGAGGGGAACAAAGGCTGCGTGCGGGGTGTGTGCGTGGGGGGGTGAGCAGGGGGTGTGGG
CGCGGCGGTCGGGCTGTAACCCCCCCCTGCACCCCCCTCCCCGAGTTGCTGAGCACGGCCCGGCTTCGGG
TGCGGGGCTCCGTACGGGGCGTGGCGCGGGGCTCGCCGTGCCGGGCGGGGGGTGGCGGCAGGTGGGGGTG
CCGGGCGGGGCGGGGCCGCCTCGGGCCGGGGAGGGCTCGGGGGAGGGGCGCGGCGGCCCCCGGAGCGCCG
GCGGCTGTCGAGGCGCGGCGAGCCGCAGCCATTGCCTTTTATGGTAATCGTGCGAGAGGGCGCAGGGACT
TCCTTTGTCCCAAATCTGTGCGGAGCCGAAATCTGGGAGGCGCCGCCGCACCCCCTCTAGCGGGCGCGGG
GCGAAGCGGTGCGGCGCCGGCAGGAAGGAAATGGGCGGGGAGGGCCTTCGTGCGTCGCCGCGCCGCCGTC
CCCTTCTCCCTCTCCAGCCTCGGGGCTGTCCGCGGGGGGACGGCTGCCTTCGGGGGGGACGGGGCAGGGC
GGGGTTCGGCTTCTGGCGTGTGACCGGCGGCTCTAGAGCCTCTGCTAACCATGTTCATGCCTTCTTCTTT
TTCCTACAGCTCCTGGGCAACGTGCTGGTTATTGTGCTGTCTCATCATTTTGGCAAAGAATTGATTAATT
CGAGCGAAGGCGCGCCCATTACTCGCATCCATTCTCAGGCTGTCTCGTCTCGTCTCGCGGCCGCAAGTCT
ACGAATTCCCAGGATACATAGATTACCACAACTCCGAGCCCTTCCACCGCTAGCGCACTCCTCAGGTGCA
GGCTGCCTATCAGAAGGTGGTGGCTGGTGTGGCCAATGCCCTGGCTCACAAATACCACTGAGATCTTTTT
CCCTCTGCCAAAAATTATGGGGACATCATGAAGCCCCTTGAGCATCTGACTTCTGGCTAATAAAGGAAAT
TTATTTTCATTGCAATAGTGTGTTGGAATTTTTTGTGTCTCTCACTCGGAAGGACATATGGGAGGGCAAA
TCATTTAAAACATCAGAATGAGTATTTGGTTTAGAGTTTGGCAACATATGCCCATATGCTGGCTGCCATG
AACAAAGGTTGGCTATAAAGAGGTCATCAGTATATGAAACAGCCCCCTGCTGTCCATTCCTTATTCCATA
GAAAAGCCTTGACTTGAGGTTAGATTTTTTTTATATTTTGTTTTGTGTTATTTTTTTCTTTAACATCCCT
AAAATTTTCCTTACATGTTTTACTAGCCAGATTTTTCCTCCTCTCCTGACTACTCCCAGTCATAGCTGTC
CCTCTTCTCTTATGGAGATCCCTCGACCTGCAGCCCAAGCTTGGCGTAATCATGGTCATAGCTGTTTCCT
GTGTGAAATTGTTATCCGCTCACAATTCCACACAACATACGAGCCGGAAGCATAAAGTGTAAAGCCTGGG
GTGCCTAATGAGTGAGCTAACTCACATTAATTGCGTTGCGCTCACTGCCCGCTTTCCAGTCGGGAAACCT
GTCGTGCCAGCGGATCCGCATCTCAATTAGTCAGCAACCATAGTCCCGCCCCTAACTCCGCCCAGTTCCG
CCCATTCTCCGCCCCATGGCTGACTAATTTTTTTTATTTATGCAGAGGCCGAGGCCGCCTCGGCCTCTGA
GCTATTCCAGAAGTAGTGAGGAGGCTTTTTTGGAGGCCTAGGCTTTTGCAAAAAGCTAACTTGTTTATTG
CAGCTTATAATGGTTACAAATAAAGCAATAGCATCACAAATTTCACAAATAAAGCATTTTTTTCACTGCA
TTCTAGTTGTGGTTTGTCCAAACTCATCAATGTATCTTATCATGTCTGGATCCGCTGCATTAATGAATCG
GCCAACGCGCGGGGAGAGGCGGTTTGCGTATTGGGCGCTCTTCCGCTTCCTCGCTCACTGACTCGCTGCG
CTCGGTCGTTCGGCTGCGGCGAGCGGTATCAGCTCACTCAAAGGCGGTAATACGGTTATCCACAGAATCA
GGGGATAACGCAGGAAAGAACATGTGAGCAAAAGGCCAGCAAAAGGCCAGGAACCGTAAAAAGGCCGCGT
TGCTGGCGTTTTTCCATAGGCTCCGCCCCCCTGACGAGCATCACAAAAATCGACGCTCAAGTCAGAGGTG
GCGAAACCCGACAGGACTATAAAGATACCAGGCGTTTCCCCCTGGAAGCTCCCTCGTGCGCTCTCCTGTT
CCGACCCTGCCGCTTACCGGATACCTGTCCGCCTTTCTCCCTTCGGGAAGCGTGGCGCTTTCTCATAGCT
CACGCTGTAGGTATCTCAGTTCGGTGTAGGTCGTTCGCTCCAAGCTGGGCTGTGTGCACGAACCCCCCGT
TCAGCCCGACCGCTGCGCCTTATCCGGTAACTATCGTCTTGAGTCCAACCCGGTAAGACACGACTTATCG
CCACTGGCAGCAGCCACTGGTAACAGGATTAGCAGAGCGAGGTATGTAGGCGGTGCTACAGAGTTCTTGA
AGTGGTGGCCTAACTACGGCTACACTAGAAGAACAGTATTTGGTATCTGCGCTCTGCTGAAGCCAGTTAC
CTTCGGAAAAAGAGTTGGTAGCTCTTGATCCGGCAAACAAACCACCGCTGGTAGCGGTGGTTTTTTTGTT
TGCAAGCAGCAGATTACGCGCAGAAAAAAAGGATCTCAAGAAGATCCTTTGATCTTTTCTACGGGGTCTG
ACGCTCAGTGGAACGAAAACTCACGTTAAGGGATTTTGGTCATGAGATTATCAAAAAGGATCTTCACCTA
GATCCTTTTAAATTAAAAATGAAGTTTTAAATCAATCTAAAGTATATATGAGTAAACTTGGTCTGACAG
