>Addgene plasmid #87578 | pBW700_pCAG-pDest-U1-UX | addgene partial sequence | sequence record 177141 | Addgene Partial NGS Result
GGGCGGGGCCGCCTCGGGCCGGGGAGGGCTCGGGGGAGGGGCGCGGCGGCCCCCGGAGCGCCGGCGGCTG
TCGAGGCGCGGCGAGCCGCAGCCATTGCCTTTTATGGTAATCGTGCGAGAGGGCGCAGGGACTTCCTTTG
TCCCAAATCTGTGCGGAGCCGAAATCTGGGAGGCGCCGCCGCACCCCCTCTAGCGGGCGCGGGGCGAAGC
GGTGCGGCGCCGGCAGGAAGGAAATGGGCGGGGAGGGCCTTCGTGCGTCGCCGCGCCGCCGTCCCCTTCT
CCCTCTCCAGCCTCGGGGCTGTCCGCGGGGGGACGGCTGCCTTCGGGGGGGACGGGGCAGGGCGGGGTTC
GGCTTCTGGCGTGTGACCGGCGGCTCTAGAGCCTCTGCTAACCATGTTCATGCCTTCTTCTTTTTCCTAC
AGCTCCTGGGCAACGTGCTGGTTATTGTGCTGTCTCATCATTTTGGCAAAGAATTGATTAATTCGAGCGA
AGGCGCGCCCATTACTCGCATCCATTCTCAGGCTGTCTCGTCTCGTCTCGCGGCCGCAAGTCTACGAATT
CCCAGGATACATAGATTACCACAACTCCGAGCCCTTCCACCGCTAGCGCACTCCTCAGGTGCAGGCTGCC
TATCAGAAGGTGGTGGCTGGTGTGGCCAATGCCCTGGCTCACAAATACCACTGAGATCTTTTTCCCTCTG
CCAAAAATTATGGGGACATCATGAAGCCCCTTGAGCATCTGACTTCTGGCTAATAAAGGAAATTTATTTT
CATTGCAATAGTGTGTTGGAATTTTTTGTGTCTCTCACTCGGAAGGACATATGGGAGGGCAAATCATTTA
AAACATCAGAATGAGTATTTGGTTTAGAGTTTGGCAACATATGCCCATATGCTGGCTGCCATGAACAAAG
GTTGGCTATAAAGAGGTCATCAGTATATGAAACAGCCCCCTGCTGTCCATTCCTTATTCCATAGAAAAGC
CTTGACTTGAGGTTAGATTTTTTTTATATTTTGTTTTGTGTTATTTTTTTCTTTAACATCCCTAAAATTT
TCCTTACATGTTTTACTAGCCAGATTTTTCCTCCTCTCCTGACTACTCCCAGTCATAGCTGTCCCTCTTC
TCTTATGGAGATCCCTCGACCTGCAGCCCAAGCTTGGCGTAATCATGGTCATAGCTGTTTCCTGTGTGAA
ATTGTTATCCGCTCACAATTCCACACAACATACGAGCCGGAAGCATAAAGTGTAAAGCCTGGGGTGCCTA
ATGAGTGAGCTAACTCACATTAATTGCGTTGCGCTCACTGCCCGCTTTCCAGTCGGGAAACCTGTCGTGC
CAGCGGATCCGCATCTCAATTAGTCAGCAACCATAGTCCCGCCCCTAACTCCGCCCAGTTCCGCCCATTC
TCCGCCCCATGGCTGACTAATTTTTTTTATTTATGCAGAGGCCGAGGCCGCCTCGGCCTCTGAGCTATTC
CAGAAGTAGTGAGGAGGCTTTTTTGGAGGCCTAGGCTTTTGCAAAAAGCTAACTTGTTTATTGCAGCTTA
TAATGGTTACAAATAAAGCAATAGCATCACAAATTTCACAAATAAAGCATTTTTTTCACTGCATTCTAGT
TGTGGTTTGTCCAAACTCATCAATGTATCTTATCATGTCTGGATCCGCTGCATTAATGAATCGGCCAACG
CGCGGGGAGAGGCGGTTTGCGTATTGGGCGCTCTTCCGCTTCCTCGCTCACTGACTCGCTGCGCTCGGTC
GTTCGGCTGCGGCGAGCGGTATCAGCTCACTCAAAGGCGGTAATACGGTTATCCACAGAATCAGGGGATA
ACGCAGGAAAGAACATGTGAGCAAAAGGCCAGCAAAAGGCCAGGAACCGTAAAAAGGCCGCGTTGCTGGC
GTTTTTCCATAGGCTCCGCCCCCCTGACGAGCATCACAAAAATCGACGCTCAAGTCAGAGGTGGCGAAAC
CCGACAGGACTATAAAGATACCAGGCGTTTCCCCCTGGAAGCTCCCTCGTGCGCTCTCCTGTTCCGACCC
TGCCGCTTACCGGATACCTGTCCGCCTTTCTCCCTTCGGGAAGCGTGGCGCTTTCTCATAGCTCACGCTG
TAGGTATCTCAGTTCGGTGTAGGTCGTTCGCTCCAAGCTGGGCTGTGTGCACGAACCCCCCGTTCAGCCC
GACCGCTGCGCCTTATCCGGTAACTATCGTCTTGAGTCCAACCCGGTAAGACACGACTTATCGCCACTGG
CAGCAGCCACTGGTAACAGGATTAGCAGAGCGAGGTATGTAGGCGGTGCTACAGAGTTCTTGAAGTGGTG
GCCTAACTACGGCTACACTAGAAGAACAGTATTTGGTATCTGCGCTCTGCTGAAGCCAGTTACCTTCGGA
AAAAGAGTTGGTAGCTCTTGATCCGGCAAACAAACCACCGCTGGTAGCGGTGGTTTTTTTGTTTGCAAGC
AGCAGATTACGCGCAGAAAAAAAGGATCTCAAGAAGATCCTTTGATCTTTTCTACGGGGTCTGACGCTCA
GTGGAACGAAAACTCACGTTAAGGGATTTTGGTCATGAGATTATCAAAAAGGATCTTCACCTAGATCCTT
TTAAATTAAAAATGAAGTTTTAAATCAATCTAAAGTATATATGAGTAAACTTGGTCTGACAGTTACCAAT
GCTTAATCAGTGAGGCACCTATCTCAGCGATCTGTCTATTTCGTTCATCCATAGTTGCCTGACTCCCCGT
CGTGTAGATAACTACGATACGGGAGGGCTTACCATCTGGCCCCAGTGCTGCAATGATACCGCGAGACCCA
CGCTCACCGGCTCCAGATTTATCAGCAATAAACCAGCCAGCCGGAAGGGCCGAGCGCAGAAGTGGTCCTG
CAACTTTATCCGCCTCCATCCAGTCTATTAATTGTTGCCGGGAAGCTAGAGTAAGTAGTTCGCCAGTTAA
TAGTTTGCGCAACGTTGTTGCCATTGCTACAGGCATCGTGGTGTCACGCTCGTCGTTTGGTATGGCTTCA
TTCAGCTCCGGTTCCCAACGATCAAGGCGAGTTACATGATCCCCCATGTTGTGCAAAAAAGCGGTTAGCT
CCTTCGGTCCTCCGATCGTTGTCAGAAGTAAGTTGGCCGCAGTGTTATCACTCATGGTTATGGCAGCACT
GCATAATTCTCTTACTGTCATGCCATCCGTAAGATGCTTTTCTGTGACTGGTGAGTACTCAACCAAGTCA
TTCTGAGAATAGTGTATGCGGCGACCGAGTTGCTCTTGCCCGGCGTCAATACGGGATAATACCGCGCCAC
ATAGCAGAACTTTAAAAGTGCTCATCATTGGAAAACGTTCTTCGGGGCGAAAACTCTCAAGGATCTTACC
GCTGTTGAGATCCAGTTCGATGTAACCCACTCGTGCACCCAACTGATCTTCAGCATCTTTTACTTTCACC
AGCGTTTCTGGGTGAGCAAAAACAGGAAGGCAAAATGCCGCAAAAAAGGGAATAAGGGCGACACGGAAAT
GTTGAATACTCATACTCTTCCTTTTTCAATATTATTGAAGCATTTATCAGGGTTATTGTCTCATGAGCGG
ATACATATTTGAATGTATTTAGAAAAATAAACAAATAGGGGTTCCGCGCACATTTCCCCGAAAAGTGCCA
CCTGGGTCGACATTGATTATTGACTAGTTATTAATAGTAATCAATTACGGGGTCATTAGTTCATAGCCCA
TATATGGAGTTCCGCGTTACATAACTTACGGTAAATGGCCCGCCTGGCTGACCGCCCAACGACCCCCGCC
CATTGACGTCAATAATGACGTATGTTCCCATAGTAACGCCAATAGGGACTTTCCATTGACGTCAATGGGT
GGAGTATTTACGGTAAACTGCCCACTTGGCAGTACATCAAGTGTATCATATGCCAAGTACGCCCCCTATT
GACGTCAATGACGGTAAATGGCCCGCCTGGCATTATGCCCAGTACATGACCTTATGGGACTTTCCTACTT
GGCAGTACATCTACGTATTAGTCATCGCTATTACCATGGTCGAGGTGAGCCCCACGTTCTGCTTCACTCT
CCCCATCTCCCCCCCCTCCCCACCCCCAATTTTGTATTTATTTATTTTTTAATTATTTTGTGCAGCGATG
GGGGCGGGGGGGGGGGGGGCGCGCGCCAGGCGGGGC
